Addgene plasmid #98171: p-mCherry-N1-iChloC_CA
Purpose: slow cycling (open for minutes) step-function artificial anion conducting channelrhodopsin (aACR). High light sensitivity. Activation with blue to green light, inactivation max with 605 nm (accelarates closure to ms). Codon optimized for mammalian expression.
Depositing lab: Peter Hegemann. Depositing organization: Humboldt-Universitaet zu Berlin. Publication: Anion-conducting channelrhodopsins with tuned spectra and modified kinetics engineered for optogenetic manipulation of behavior. Wietek J, Rodriguez-Rozada S, Tutas J, Tenedini F, Grimm C, Oertner TG, Soba P, Hegemann P, Wiegert JS. Sci Rep. 2017 Nov 2;7(1):14957. doi: 10.1038/s41598-017-14330-y. PubMed 29097684.
Backbone
  Vector backbone: pEGFP-N1
  Backbone size w/o insert (bp): 4733
  Vector type: Mammalian Expression
  Selectable markers: Neomycin (select with G418)
Growth in bacteria
  Bacterial resistance: Kanamycin, 50 μg/mL
  Growth temperature: 37°C
  Growth strain: XL1 Blue
  Copy number: High Copy
Gene/Insert
  Gene/Insert name: Synthetic construct iChloC_C128A gene (alt names: iChloC; CrChR2)
  Species: Synthetic
  Insert size (bp): 927
  Mutation: E83Q, E90R, E101S, C128A, T159C, D156N
  Promoter: CMV (+enhancer)
  Tag / fusion protein: mCherry (C terminal on backbone)
  Cloning method: Restriction Enzyme; 5′ cloning site unknown (unknown if destroyed); 3′ cloning site unknown (unknown if destroyed)
  Sequencing primers: 5′ EGFP-N1-F: GAGGTCTATATAAGCAGAGC or CMV-F: GCAAATGGGCGGTAGGCGT; 3′ EGFP-C1-R: AACCATTATAAGCTGCAATAAAC
Terms and licenses: Academic/Nonprofit Terms; Industry Terms: Not Available to Industry
Depositor comments: Modifications to backbone: EGFP has been replaced by inserting the complete fusion construct (ChR2-mCherry) using XbaI and BamHI cloning sites.
How to cite: p-mCherry-N1-iChloC_CA was a gift from Peter Hegemann (Addgene plasmid # 98171 ; http://n2t.net/addgene:98171 ; RRID:Addgene_98171)
