[The description below was written by a language model from this plasmid's Addgene catalogue record, the feature table of its GenBank file and pLannotate feature annotations shown in this document.]
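Description:
p-mCherry-N1-iChloC_CA is a mammalian expression plasmid built on the pEGFP-N1 backbone, in which the EGFP coding region was replaced by a complete channelrhodopsin–mCherry fusion cassette. It replicates in E. coli at high copy from a ColE1/pUC-type origin and also carries an f1 phage origin. A single NeoR/KanR (aminoglycoside phosphotransferase) gene, preceded by both a bacterial promoter and the SV40 enhancer/early promoter and followed by the HSV TK polyadenylation signal, gives kanamycin resistance in bacteria and G418 selection in mammalian cells.

The payload is a 927 bp synthetic, mammalian codon-optimised gene encoding iChloC_C128A, an engineered derivative of Chlamydomonas reinhardtii channelrhodopsin-2 carrying the substitutions E83Q, E90R, E101S, C128A, T159C and D156N. It is driven by the CMV immediate-early enhancer and promoter, fused at its C terminus to mCherry for red fluorescent visualisation of expression, and terminated by the SV40 poly(A) signal. The automated annotation, and the partial GenBank record that covers only the 927 bp insert, label this reading frame as ChR2(H134R), a blue-light-gated cation channel. This appears to be a nearest-match label to the parental protein rather than a description of the deposited variant, which the catalogue entry describes as an artificial anion-conducting channelrhodopsin.

According to the record, this variant is a slow-cycling step-function channel. It has high light sensitivity, is activated by blue to green light, and stays open for minutes. Closure is accelerated to the millisecond range by light, with maximal inactivation at about 605 nm. The construct suits transient or stable expression in cultured mammalian cells for characterising the channel or for optogenetic manipulation based on its light-gated anion conductance.
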