Features (pLannotate 1.2.2; 15 found; start..end, strand, type, name):
    640..943     +  enhancer       CMV enhancer: human cytomegalovirus immediate early enhancer
    944..1147    +  promoter       CMV promoter: human cytomegalovirus (CMV) immediate early promoter
   1170..1250    +  misc_feature   MCS: multiple cloning site
   1257..2183    +  CDS            ChR2(H134R): H134R mutant of an N-terminal fragment of channelrhodopsin-2 from the alga Chlamydomonas reinhardtii (Nagel et al., 2005) blue light-activated cation channel
   2196..2902    +  CDS            mCherry (fragment): monomeric derivative of DsRed fluorescent protein (Shaner et al., 2004) mammalian codon-optimized
   2920..3003    +  CDS            large T antigen (fragment): large T antigen from SV40 (simian virus 40)
   3026..3147    +  polyA_signal   SV40 poly(A) signal: SV40 polyadenylation signal
   3181..3609    -  rep_origin     f1 ori (sequence partly withheld): f1 bacteriophage origin of replication; arrow indicates direction of (+) strand synthesis
   3636..3740    +  promoter       AmpR promoter: bla
   3742..4099    +  promoter       SV40 promoter: SV40 enhancer and early promoter
   4134..4928    +  CDS            NeoR/KanR: aminoglycoside phosphotransferase from Tn5; aph(3')-II (or nptII); confers resistance to neomycin, kanamycin, and G418 (Geneticin®)
   4949..5101    +  CDS            ble (fragment): BLE_KLEPN - Experimental evidence at protein level: Swiss-Prot protein existence level 1. Binding protein with a strong affinity to the bleomycin family of antibiotics. Binds to CL990; an antimitotic-antibiotic compound. From Klebsiella pneumoniae.
   5160..5207    +  polyA_signal   HSV TK poly(A) signal: herpes simplex virus thymidine kinase polyadenylation signal (Cole and Stacy, 1985)
   5298..5314    -  polyA_signal   bGH poly(A) signal (fragment): bovine growth hormone polyadenylation signal
   5536..465     +  rep_origin     ori (across the origin): high-copy-number ColE1/pMB1/pBR322/pUC origin of replication
>Addgene plasmid #98171 | p-mCherry-N1-iChloC_CA | addgene full sequence | sequence record 182725 | Addgene NGS Result
AGAGCGCAGATACCAAATACTGTTCTTCTAGTGTAGCCGTAGTTAGGCCACCACTTCAAGAACTCTGTAG
CACCGCCTACATACCTCGCTCTGCTAATCCTGTTACCAGTGGCTGCTGCCAGTGGCGATAAGTCGTGTCT
TACCGGGTTGGACTCAAGACGATAGTTACCGGATAAGGCGCAGCGGTCGGGCTGAACGGGGGGTTCGTGC
ACACAGCCCAGCTTGGAGCGAACGACCTACACCGAACTGAGATACCTACAGCGTGAGCTATGAGAAAGCG
CCACGCTTCCCGAAGGGAGAAAGGCGGACAGGTATCCGGTAAGCGGCAGGGTCGGAACAGGAGAGCGCAC
GAGGGAGCTTCCAGGGGGAAACGCCTGGTATCTTTATAGTCCTGTCGGGTTTCGCCACCTCTGACTTGAG
CGTCGATTTTTGTGATGCTCGTCAGGGGGGCGGAGCCTATGGAAAAACGCCAGCAACGCGGCCTTTTTAC
GGTTCCTGGCCTTTTGCTGGCCTTTTGCTCACATGTTCTTTCCTGCGTTATCCCCTGATTCTGTGGATAA
CCGTATTACCGCCATGCATTAGTTATTAATAGTAATCAATTACGGGGTCATTAGTTCATAGCCCATATAT
GGAGTTCCGCGTTACATAACTTACGGTAAATGGCCCGCCTGGCTGACCGCCCAACGACCCCCGCCCATTG
ACGTCAATAATGACGTATGTTCCCATAGTAACGCCAATAGGGACTTTCCATTGACGTCAATGGGTGGAGT
ATTTACGGTAAACTGCCCACTTGGCAGTACATCAAGTGTATCATATGCCAAGTACGCCCCCTATTGACGT
CAATGACGGTAAATGGCCCGCCTGGCATTATGCCCAGTACATGACCTTATGGGACTTTCCTACTTGGCAG
TACATCTACGTATTAGTCATCGCTATTACCATGGTGATGCGGTTTTGGCAGTACATCAATGGGCGTGGAT
AGCGGTTTGACTCACGGGGATTTCCAAGTCTCCACCCCATTGACGTCAATGGGAGTTTGTTTTGGCACCA
AAATCAACGGGACTTTCCAAAATGTCGTAACAACTCCGCCCCATTGACGCAAATGGGCGGTAGGCGTGTA
CGGTGGGAGGTCTATATAAGCAGAGCTGGTTTAGTGAACCGTCAGATCCGCTAGCGCTACCGGACTCAGA
TCTCGAGCTCAAGCTTCGAATTCTGCAGTCGACGGTACCGCGGGCCCGGGATCCACCGGTGCCACCATGG
ACTATGGCGGCGCTTTGTCTGCCGTCGGACGCGAACTTTTGTTCGTTACTAATCCTGTGGTGGTGAACGG
GTCCGTCCTGGTCCCTGAGGATCAATGTTACTGTGCCGGATGGATTGAATCTCGCGGCACGAACGGCGCT
CAGACCGCGTCAAATGTCCTGCAGTGGCTTGCAGCAGGATTCAGCATTTTGCTGCTGATGTTCTATGCCT
ACCAAACCTGGAAATCTACATGCGGCTGGGAGCAGATCTATGTGTGCGCCATTAGAATGGTTAAGGTGAT
TCTCGAGTTCTTTTTTAGCTTTAAGAATCCCTCTATGCTCTACCTTGCCACAGGACACCGGGTGCAGTGG
CTGCGCTATGCAGAGTGGCTGCTCACTGCTCCTGTCATCCTTATCCACCTGAGCAACCTCACCGGCCTGA
GCAACGACTACAGCAGGAGAACCATGGGACTCCTTGTCTCAAACATCGGGTGTATCGTGTGGGGGGCTAC
CAGCGCCATGGCAACCGGCTATGTTAAAGTCATCTTCTTTTGTCTTGGATTGTGCTATGGCGCGAACACA
TTTTTTCACGCCGCCAAAGCATATATCGAGGGTTATCATACTGTGCCAAAGGGTCGGTGCCGCCAGGTCG
TGACCGGCATGGCATGGCTGTTTTTCGTGAGCTGGGGTATGTTCCCAATTCTCTTCATTTTGGGGCCCGA
AGGTTTTGGCGTCCTGAGCGTCTATGGCTCCACCGTAGGTCACACGATTATTGATCTGATGAGTAAAAAT
TGTTGGGGGTTGTTGGGACACTACCTGCGCGTCCTGATCCACGAGCACATATTGATTCACGGAGATATCC
GCAAAACCACCAAACTGAACATCGGCGGAACGGAGATCGAGGTCGAGACTCTCGTCGAAGACGAAGCCGA
GGCCGGAGCCGTGCCAGCGGCCGCCGTGAGCAAGGGCGAGGAGGATAACATGGCCATCATCAAGGAGTTC
ATGCGCTTCAAGGTGCACATGGAGGGCTCCGTGAACGGCCACGAGTTCGAGATCGAGGGCGAGGGCGAGG
GCCGCCCCTACGAGGGCACCCAGACCGCCAAGCTGAAGGTGACCAAGGGTGGCCCCCTGCCCTTCGCCTG
GGACATCCTGTCCCCTCAGTTCATGTACGGCTCCAAGGCCTACGTGAAGCACCCCGCCGACATCCCCGAC
TACTTGAAGCTGTCCTTCCCCGAGGGCTTCAAGTGGGAGCGCGTGATGAACTTCGAGGACGGCGGCGTGG
TGACCGTGACCCAGGACTCCTCCCTGCAGGACGGCGAGTTCATCTACAAGGTGAAGCTGCGCGGCACCAA
CTTCCCCTCCGACGGCCCCGTAATGCAGAAGAAGACCATGGGCTGGGAGGCCTCCTCCGAGCGGATGTAC
CCCGAGGACGGCGCCCTGAAGGGCGAGATCAAGCAGAGGCTGAAGCTGAAGGACGGCGGCCACTACGACG
CTGAGGTCAAGACCACCTACAAGGCCAAGAAGCCCGTGCAGCTGCCCGGCGCCTACAACGTCAACATCAA
GTTGGACATCACCTCCCACAACGAGGACTACACCATCGTGGAACAGTACGAACGCGCCGAGGGCCGCCAC
TCCACCGGCGGCATGGACGAGCTGTACAAGTAAAGCGGCCGCGACTCTAGATCATAATCAGCCATACCAC
ATTTGTAGAGGTTTTACTTGCTTTAAAAAACCTCCCACACCTCCCCCTGAACCTGAAACATAAAATGAAT
GCAATTGTTGTTGTTAACTTGTTTATTGCAGCTTATAATGGTTACAAATAAAGCAATAGCATCACAAATT
TCACAAATAAAGCATTTTTTTCACTGCATTCTAGTTGTGGTTTGTCCAAACTCATCAATGTATCTTAAGG
CGTAAATTGTAAGCGTTAATATTTTGTTAAAATTCGCGTTAAATTTTTGTTAAATCAGCTCATTTTTTAA
CCAATAGGCCGAAATCGGCAAAATCCCTTATAAATCAAAAGAATAGACCGAGATAGGGT
[37 nt withheld, positions 3280-3316]
AAAGAACGTGGACTCCAACGTCAAAGG
[49 nt withheld, positions 3344-3392]
T
[91 nt withheld, positions 3394-3484]
G
[124 nt withheld, positions 3486-3609]
CAGGTGGCACTTTTCGGGGAAATGTGCGCGGAACCCCTATTTGTTTATTTTTCTAAATACATTCAAATAT
GTATCCGCTCATGAGACAATAACCCTGATAAATGCTTCAATAATATTGAAAAAGGAAGAGTCCTGAGGCG
GAAAGAACCAGCTGTGGAATGTGTGTCAGTTAGGGTGTGGAAAGTCCCCAGGCTCCCCAGCAGGCAGAAG
TATGCAAAGCATGCATCTCAATTAGTCAGCAACCAGGTGTGGAAAGTCCCCAGGCTCCCCAGCAGGCAGA
AGTATGCAAAGCATGCATCTCAATTAGTCAGCAACCATAGTCCCGCCCCTAACTCCGCCCATCCCGCCCC
TAACTCCGCCCAGTTCCGCCCATTCTCCGCCCCATGGCTGACTAATTTTTTTTATTTATGCAGAGGCCGA
GGCCGCCTCGGCCTCTGAGCTATTCCAGAAGTAGTGAGGAGGCTTTTTTGGAGGCCTAGGCTTTTGCAAA
GATCGATCAAGAGACAGGATGAGGATCGTTTCGCATGATTGAACAAGATGGATTGCACGCAGGTTCTCCG
GCCGCTTGGGTGGAGAGGCTATTCGGCTATGACTGGGCACAACAGACAATCGGCTGCTCTGATGCCGCCG
TGTTCCGGCTGTCAGCGCAGGGGCGCCCGGTTCTTTTTGTCAAGACCGACCTGTCCGGTGCCCTGAATGA
ACTGCAAGACGAGGCAGCGCGGCTATCGTGGCTGGCCACGACGGGCGTTCCTTGCGCAGCTGTGCTCGAC
GTTGTCACTGAAGCGGGAAGGGACTGGCTGCTATTGGGCGAAGTGCCGGGGCAGGATCTCCTGTCATCTC
ACCTTGCTCCTGCCGAGAAAGTATCCATCATGGCTGATGCAATGCGGCGGCTGCATACGCTTGATCCGGC
TACCTGCCCATTCGACCACCAAGCGAAACATCGCATCGAGCGAGCACGTACTCGGATGGAAGCCGGTCTT
GTCGATCAGGATGATCTGGACGAAGAGCATCAGGGGCTCGCGCCAGCCGAACTGTTCGCCAGGCTCAAGG
CGAGCATGCCCGACGGCGAGGATCTCGTCGTGACCCATGGCGATGCCTGCTTGCCGAATATCATGGTGGA
AAATGGCCGCTTTTCTGGATTCATCGACTGTGGCCGGCTGGGTGTGGCGGACCGCTATCAGGACATAGCG
TTGGCTACCCGTGATATTGCTGAAGAGCTTGGCGGCGAATGGGCTGACCGCTTCCTCGTGCTTTACGGTA
TCGCCGCTCCCGATTCGCAGCGCATCGCCTTCTATCGCCTTCTTGACGAGTTCTTCTGAGCGGGACTCTG
GGGTTCGAAATGACCGACCAAGCGACGCCCAACCTGCCATCACGAGATTTCGATTCCACCGCCGCCTTCT
ATGAAAGGTTGGGCTTCGGAATCGTTTTCCGGGACGCCGGCTGGATGATCCTCCAGCGCGGGGATCTCAT
GCTGGAGTTCTTCGCCCACCCTAGGGGGAGGCTAACTGAAACACGGAAGGAGACAATACCGGAAGGAACC
CGCGCTATGACGGCAATAAAAAGACAGAATAAAACGCACGGTGTTGGGTCGTTTGTTCATAAACGCGGGG
TTCGGTCCCAGGGCTGGCACTCTGTCGATACCCCACCGAGACCCCATTGGGGCCAATACGCCCGCGTTTC
TTCCTTTTCCCCACCCCACCCCCCAAGTTCGGGTGAAGGCCCAGGGCTCGCAGCCAACGTCGGGGCGGCA
GGCCCTGCCATAGCCTCAGGTTACTCATATATACTTTAGATTGATTTAAAACTTCATTTTTAATTTAAAA
GGATCTAGGTGAAGATCCTTTTTGATAATCTCATGACCAAAATCCCTTAACGTGAGTTTTCGTTCCACTG
AGCGTCAGACCCCGTAGAAAAGATCAAAGGATCTTCTTGAGATCCTTTTTTTCTGCGCGTAATCTGCTGC
TTGCAAACAAAAAAACCACCGCTACCAGCGGTGGTTTGTTTGCCGGATCAAGAGCTACCAACTCTTTTTC
CGAAGGTAACTGGCTTCAGC
