LOCUS       Exported 927 bp ds-DNA linear SYN 29-MAY-2021
DEFINITION  slow cycling (open for minutes) step-function artificial anion
            conducting channelrhodopsin (aACR). High light sensitivity.
            Activation with blue to green light, inactivation max with 605 nm
            (accelarates closure to ms). Codon optimized for mammalian
            expression..
ACCESSION   .
VERSION     .
KEYWORDS    p-mCherry-N1-iChloC_CA
SOURCE      synthetic DNA construct
  ORGANISM  synthetic DNA construct
REFERENCE   1 (bases 1 to 927)
  AUTHORS   Wietek J, Rodriguez-Rozada S, Tutas J, Tenedini F, Grimm C, Oertner
            TG, Soba P, Hegemann P, Wiegert JS
  TITLE     Anion-conducting channelrhodopsins with tuned spectra and modified
            kinetics engineered for optogenetic manipulation of behavior.
  JOURNAL   Sci Rep. 2017 Nov 2;7(1):14957. doi: 10.1038/s41598-017-14330-y.
  PUBMED    29097684
REFERENCE   2 (bases 1 to 927)
  AUTHORS   .
  TITLE     Direct Submission
  JOURNAL   Exported May 29, 2021 from SnapGene Server 1.1.58
            http://www.snapgene.com
FEATURES             Location/Qualifiers
     source          1..927
                     /organism="synthetic DNA construct"
                     /mol_type="other DNA"
     CDS             1..927
                     /codon_start=1
                     /product="H134R mutant of an N-terminal fragment of
                     channelrhodopsin-2 from the alga Chlamydomonas reinhardtii
                     (Nagel et al., 2005)"
                     /label=ChR2(H134R)
                     /note="blue light-activated cation channel"
                     /translation="MDYGGALSAVGRELLFVTNPVVVNGSVLVPEDQCYCAGWIESRGT
                     NGAQTASNVLQWLAAGFSILLLMFYAYQTWKSTCGWEQIYVCAIRMVKVILEFFFSFKN
                     PSMLYLATGHRVQWLRYAEWLLTAPVILIHLSNLTGLSNDYSRRTMGLLVSNIGCIVWG
                     ATSAMATGYVKVIFFCLGLCYGANTFFHAAKAYIEGYHTVPKGRCRQVVTGMAWLFFVS
                     WGMFPILFILGPEGFGVLSVYGSTVGHTIIDLMSKNCWGLLGHYLRVLIHEHILIHGDI
                     RKTTKLNIGGTEIEVETLVEDEAEAGAV"
ORIGIN
        1 atggactatg gcggcgcttt gtctgccgtc ggacgcgaac ttttgttcgt tactaatcct
       61 gtggtggtga acgggtccgt cctggtccct gaggatcaat gttactgtgc cggatggatt
      121 gaatctcgcg gcacgaacgg cgctcagacc gcgtcaaatg tcctgcagtg gcttgcagca
      181 ggattcagca ttttgctgct gatgttctat gcctaccaaa cctggaaatc tacatgcggc
      241 tgggagcaga tctatgtgtg cgccattaga atggttaagg tgattctcga gttctttttt
      301 agctttaaga atccctctat gctctacctt gccacaggac accgggtgca gtggctgcgc
      361 tatgcagagt ggctgctcac tgctcctgtc atccttatcc acctgagcaa cctcaccggc
      421 ctgagcaacg actacagcag gagaaccatg ggactccttg tctcaaacat cgggtgtatc
      481 gtgtgggggg ctaccagcgc catggcaacc ggctatgtta aagtcatctt cttttgtctt
      541 ggattgtgct atggcgcgaa cacatttttt cacgccgcca aagcatatat cgagggttat
      601 catactgtgc caaagggtcg gtgccgccag gtcgtgaccg gcatggcatg gctgtttttc
      661 gtgagctggg gtatgttccc aattctcttc attttggggc ccgaaggttt tggcgtcctg
      721 agcgtctatg gctccaccgt aggtcacacg attattgatc tgatgagtaa aaattgttgg
      781 gggttgttgg gacactacct gcgcgtcctg atccacgagc acatattgat tcacggagat
      841 atccgcaaaa ccaccaaact gaacatcggc ggaacggaga tcgaggtcga gactctcgtc
      901 gaagacgaag ccgaggccgg agccgtg
//
